Addgene plasmid #106392: pBBR6k-J23109-GFPuv
Purpose: pBBR6k-GFPuv with Anderson promoter J23109 expressing lacI
Depositing lab: Brian Pfleger. Depositing organization: University of Wisconsin, Madison. Publication: Genetic tools for reliable gene expression and recombineering in Pseudomonas putida. Cook TB, Rand JM, Nurani W, Courtney DK, Liu SA, Pfleger BF. J Ind Microbiol Biotechnol. 2018 Jan 3. pii: 10.1007/s10295-017-2001-5. doi: 10.1007/s10295-017-2001-5. PubMed 29299733.
Backbone
  Vector backbone: pSEVA234
  Vector type: Bacterial Expression
Growth in bacteria
  Bacterial resistance: Kanamycin, 50 μg/mL
  Growth temperature: 37°C
  Growth strain: DH5alpha
  Copy number: Low Copy
Gene/Insert
  Gene/Insert name: GFPuv
  Species: Synthetic
  Promoter: LlacO-1
  Cloning method: Gibson Cloning
  Sequencing primers: 5′ na
Terms and licenses: Academic/Nonprofit Terms; Industry Terms: Not Available to Industry
How to cite: pBBR6k-J23109-GFPuv was a gift from Brian Pfleger (Addgene plasmid # 106392 ; http://n2t.net/addgene:106392 ; RRID:Addgene_106392)
