[The description below was written by a language model from this plasmid's Addgene catalogue record and pLannotate feature annotations shown in this document.]
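Description:
pBBR6k-J23109-GFPuv is a low-copy, broad-host-range bacterial expression plasmid of about 5.1 kb, built by Gibson assembly on the pSEVA234 backbone. It replicates from the pBBR1 oriV together with the plasmid-encoded pBBR1 Rep protein, a system that functions in E. coli and many other Gram-negative bacteria. Selection is by kanamycin through the neo (nptII) gene, which is followed by a lambda t0 terminator.

The payload is an IPTG-responsive reporter module. GFPuv, a UV-excitable Aequorea victoria GFP variant (labelled as αGFP by the automated annotation), lies on the reverse strand under the LlacO-1 promoter. This promoter is a phage lambda PL derivative carrying lac operators. The annotation is consistent with this, showing a PL-type promoter fragment next to two lac operator sites. Downstream of the reporter, the rrnB T1 and T7Te terminators stop transcription. The lacI repressor gene is transcribed divergently from GFPuv. According to the catalogue entry it is driven by the constitutive Anderson-series promoter J23109, and the feature table picks this up only as a partial match to the related J23119 promoter, alongside a lacIq promoter fragment. The strength of this promoter sets the LacI level, which in turn governs how tightly GFPuv is repressed and how it responds to inducer. Short matches to TcR and the Tn5 transposase are probably residual or spurious fragments rather than functional genes.

The associated publication concerns genetic tools for reliable gene expression and recombineering in Pseudomonas putida. The name and stated purpose suggest the plasmid is one variant of pBBR6k-GFPuv distinguished by its lacI promoter. In that context the fluorescent readout would serve to characterise leakiness and induction of the LacI/LlacO-1 system, although the record does not spell out this use.
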