Features (pLannotate 1.2.2; 16 found; start..end, strand, type, name):
    119..146     -  terminator     T7Te terminator: phage T7 early transcription terminator
    162..233     -  terminator     rrnB T1 terminator: transcription terminator T1 from the E. coli rrnB gene
    269..982     -  CDS            &alpha;GFP: &alpha;GFP is a basic (constitutively fluorescent) long stokes shift fluorescent protein published in 1996, derived from Aequorea victoria.
   1018..1050    -  promoter       PLtetO-1 promoter (fragment): modified phage lambda PL promoter with tet operator sites (Lutz and Bujard, 1997)
   1050..1066    -  protein_bind   lac operator: The lac repressor binds to the lac operator to inhibit transcription in E. coli. This inhibition can be relieved by adding lactose or isopropyl-β-D-thiogalactopyranoside (IPTG). lac repressor encoded by lacI
   1073..1089    -  protein_bind   lac operator: The lac repressor binds to the lac operator to inhibit transcription in E. coli. This inhibition can be relieved by adding lactose or isopropyl-β-D-thiogalactopyranoside (IPTG). lac repressor encoded by lacI
   1095..1374    +  CDS            TcR (fragment): tetracycline efflux protein; tet; confers resistance to tetracycline
   1397..1416    +  promoter       J23119(SpeI) promoter (fragment): bacterial promoter (Registry of Standard Biological Parts BBa J23119) modified to end with an SpeI site
   1429..1454    +  promoter       lacIq promoter (fragment): lacI (mutant); In the lacIq allele, a single base change in the promoter boosts expression of the lacI gene about 10-fold.
   1455..2537    +  CDS            lacI: lac repressor; lacI; The lac repressor binds to the lac operator to inhibit transcription in E. coli. This inhibition can be relieved by adding lactose or isopropyl-β-D-thiogalactopyranoside (IPTG).
   2550..2571    +  protein_bind   CAP binding site: CAP binding activates transcription in the presence of cAMP. E. coli catabolite activator protein
   2586..2690    +  CDS            tnpA (fragment): TN5P_ECOLX - Also known as tnp. Experimental evidence at protein level: Swiss-Prot protein existence level 1. Mediates transposition of transposon Tn5 by a 'cut and paste' mechanism. First, the monomeric transposase binds the 19 bp inverted DNA repeats flanking the transposon. Then, dimerization of the DNA- bound transposase creates a synaptic DNA complex. After nicking of the first DNA strand, excision of the transposon proceeds through a series of intermediates. The transposase then mediates the insertion of the transposon at a new site by strand transfer. The activity of the wild- type tran
   2722..3513    +  CDS            neo: KKA2_KLEPN - Also known as kan, nptII. Experimental evidence at protein level: Swiss-Prot protein existence level 1. Resistance to kanamycin, neomycin, paromomycin, ribostamycin, butirosin and gentamicin B. From Klebsiella pneumoniae.
   3547..3641    +  terminator     lambda t0 terminator: transcription terminator from phage lambda
   3675..4446    +  rep_origin     pBBR1 oriV: replication origin of the broad-host-range plasmid pBBR1 from Bordetella bronchiseptica; requires the pBBR1 Rep protein for replication
   4447..52      +  CDS            pBBR1 Rep (across the origin): replication protein for the broad-host-range plasmid pBBR1 from Bordetella bronchiseptica
>Addgene plasmid #106392 | pBBR6k-J23109-GFPuv | addgene full sequence | sequence record 206286 | Addgene NGS Result
CGATGGCGAGCCGTTGGAGCCGCCGACACGGGTCACGCTGCCGCGCCGGTAGCACTTGGGTTGCGCAGCA
ACCCGTAAGTGCGCTGTTCCAGACTATCGGCTGTAGCCTAGGTATAAACGCAGAAAGGCCCACCCGAAGG
TGAGCCAGTGTGACTCTAGTAGAGAGCGTTCACCGACAAACAACAGATAAAACGAAAGGCCCAGTCTTTC
GACTGAGCCTTTCGTTTTATTTGATGCCTGGAGATCCTTACTCGAGTTTGGATCCTTATTTGTAGAGCTC
ATCCATGCCATGTGTAATCCCAGCAGCAGTTACAAACTCAAGAAGGACCATGTGGTCACGCTTTTCGTTG
GGATCTTTCGAAAGGGCAGATTGTGTGGACAGGTAATGGTTGTCTGGTAAAAGGACAGGGCCATCGCCAA
TTGGAGTATTTTGTTGATAATGGTCTGCTAGTTGAACGGAGCCATCTTCAATGTTGTGGCGAATTTTGAA
GTTAGCTTTGATTCCATTCTTTTGTTTGTCTGCCGTGATGTATACATTGTGTGAGTTATAGTTGTACTCC
AGTTTGTGTCCGAGAATGTTTCCATCTTCTTTAAAATCAATACCTTTTAACTCGATACGATTAACAAGGG
TATCACCTTCAAACTTGACTTCAGCACGCGTCTTGTAGTTCCCGTCATCTTTGAAAGATATAGTGCGTTC
CTGTACATAACCTTCGGGCATGGCACTCTTGAAAAAGTCATGCCGTTTCATGTGATCCGGATAACGGGAA
AAGCATTGAACACCATAAGAGAAAGTAGTGACAAGTGTTGGCCACGGAACAGGTAGTTTTCCAGTAGTGC
AAATAAATTTAAGGGTAAGTTTTCCGTATGTTGCATCACCTTCACCCTCTCCACTGACAGAAAATTTGTG
CCCATTAACATCACCATCTAATTCAACAAGAATTGGGACAACTCCAGTGAAAAGTTCTTCTCCTTTACTC
ATATGTATATCTCCTTCTTAAAAGATCTTTTGAATTCGGTCAGTGCGTCCTGCTGATGTGCTCAGTATCT
TGTTATCCGCTCACAATGTCAATTGTTATCCGCTCACAATTCTCGATCCTCTACGCCGGACGCATCGTGG
CCGGCATCACCGGCGCCACAGGTGCGGTTGCTGGCGCCTATATCGCCGACATCACCGATGGGGAAGATCG
GGCTCGCCACTTCGGGCTCATGAGCGCTTGTTTCGGCGTGGGTATGGTGGCAGGCCCCGTGGCCGGGGGA
CTGTTGGGCGCCATCTCCTTGCATGCACCATTCCTTGCGGCGGCGGTGCTCAACGGCCTCAACCTACTAC
TGGGCTGCTTCCTAATGCAGGAGTCGCATAAGGGAGAGCGTCGAGATCCCGGACACCATCGAATTTACAG
CTAGCTCAGTCCTAGGGACTGTGCTAGCAAGAGAGTCAATTCAGGGTGGTGAATGTGAAACCAGTAACGT
TATACGATGTCGCAGAGTATGCCGGTGTCTCTTATCAGACCGTTTCCCGCGTGGTGAACCAGGCCAGCCA
CGTTTCTGCGAAAACGCGGGAAAAAGTGGAAGCGGCGATGGCGGAGCTGAATTACATTCCCAACCGCGTG
GCACAACAACTGGCGGGCAAACAGTCGTTGCTGATTGGCGTTGCCACCTCCAGTCTGGCCCTGCACGCGC
CGTCGCAAATTGTCGCGGCGATTAAATCTCGCGCCGATCAACTGGGTGCCAGCGTGGTGGTGTCGATGGT
AGAACGAAGCGGCGTCGAAGCCTGTAAAGCGGCGGTGCACAATCTTCTCGCGCAACGCGTCAGTGGGCTG
ATCATTAACTATCCGCTGGATGACCAGGATGCCATTGCTGTGGAAGCTGCCTGCACTAATGTTCCGGCGT
TATTTCTTGATGTCTCTGACCAGACACCCATCAACAGTATTATTTTCTCCCATGAAGACGGTACGCGACT
GGGCGTGGAGCATCTGGTCGCATTGGGTCACCAGCAAATCGCGCTGTTAGCGGGCCCATTAAGTTCTGTC
TCGGCGCGTCTGCGTCTGGCTGGCTGGCATAAATATCTCACTCGCAATCAAATTCAGCCGATAGCGGAAC
GGGAAGGCGACTGGAGTGCCATGTCCGGTTTTCAACAAACCATGCAAATGCTGAATGAGGGCATCGTTCC
CACTGCGATGCTGGTTGCCAACGATCAGATGGCGCTGGGCGCAATGCGCGCCATTACCGAGTCCGGGCTG
CGCGTTGGTGCGGACATCTCGGTAGTGGGATACGACGATACCGAAGACAGCTCATGTTATATCCCGCCGT
TAACCACCATCAAACAGGATTTTCGCCTGCTGGGGCAAACCAGCGTGGACCGCTTGCTGCAACTCTCTCA
GGGCCAGGCGGTGAAGGGCAATCAGCTGTTGCCCGTCTCACTGGTGAAAAGAAAAACCACCCTGGCGCCC
AATACGCAAACCGCCTCTCCCCGCGCGTTGGCCGATTCATTAATGCAGCTGGCACGACAGGTTTCCCGAC
TGGAAAGCGGGCAGTGAGCGCAACGCAATTAATGTAAGTTAGCTCACTCATTAGGCACCGACGTCGGAAT
TGCCAGCTGGGGCGCCCTCTGGTAAGGTTGGGAAGCCCTGCAAAGTAAACTGGATGGCTTTCTTGCCGCC
AAGGATCTGATGGCGCAGGGGATCATGATCTGATCAAGAGACAGGATGAGGATCGTTTCGCATGATTGAA
CAAGATGGATTGCACGCAGGTTCTCCGGCCGCTTGGGTGGAGAGGCTATTCGGCTATGACTGGGCACAAC
AGACAATCGGCTGCTCTGATGCCGCCGTGTTCCGGCTGTCAGCGCAGGGGCGCCCGGTTCTTTTTGTCAA
GACCGACCTGTCCGGTGCCCTGAATGAACTGCAGGACGAGGCAGCGCGGCTATCGTGGCTGGCCACGACG
GGCGTTCCTTGCGCAGCTGTGCTCGACGTTGTCACTGAAGCGGGAAGGGACTGGCTGCTATTGGGCGAAG
TGCCGGGGCAGGATCTCCTGTCATCTCACCTTGCTCCTGCCGAGAAAGTATCCATCATGGCTGATGCAAT
GCGGCGGCTGCATACGCTTGATCCGGCTACCTGCCCATTCGACCACCAAGCGAAACATCGCATCGAGCGA
GCACGTACTCGGATGGAAGCCGGTCTTGTCGATCAGGATGATCTGGACGAAGAGCATCAGGGGCTCGCGC
CAGCCGAACTGTTCGCCAGGCTCAAGGCGCGCATGCCCGACGGCGAGGATCTCGTCGTGACCCATGGCGA
TGCCTGCTTGCCGAATATCATGGTGGAAAATGGCCGCTTTTCTGGATTCATCGACTGTGGCCGGCTGGGT
GTGGCGGACCGCTATCAGGACATAGCGTTGGCTACCCGTGATATTGCTGAAGAGCTTGGCGGCGAATGGG
CTGACCGCTTCCTCGTGCTTTACGGTATCGCCGCTCCCGATTCGCAGCGCATCGCCTTCTATCGCCTTCT
TGACGAGTTCTTCTGAGCGGGACTCTGGGGTTCGAGAGCTCGCTTGGACTCCTGTTGATAGATCCAGTAA
TGACCTCAGAACTCCATCTGGATTTGTTCAGAACGCTCGGTTGCCGCCGGGCGTTTTTTATTGGTGAGAA
TCCAAGCACTAGGATATGTGGACGATGGCCGCGAGCGGCCACCGGCTGGCTCGCTTCGCTCGGCCCGTGG
ACAACCCTGCTGGACAAGCTGATGGACAGGCTGCGCCTGCCCACGAGCTTGACCACAGGGATTGCCCACC
GGCTACCCAGCCTTCGACCACATACCCACCGGCTCCAACTGCGCGGCCTGCGGCCTTGCCCCATCAATTT
TTTTAATTTTCTCTGGGGAAAAGCCTCCGGCCTGCGGCCTGCGCGCTTCGCTTGCCGGTTGGACACCAAG
TGGAAGGCGGGTCAAGGCTCGCGCAGCGACCGCGCAGCGGCTTGGCCTTGACGCGCCTGGAACGACCCAA
GCCTATGCGAGTGGGGGCAGTCGAAGGGCGAAGCCCGCCCGCCTGCCCCCCGAGCCTCACGGCGGCGAGT
GCGGGGGTTCCAAGGGGGCAGCGCCACCTTGGGCAAGGCCGAAGGCCGCGCAGTCGATCAACAAGCCCCG
GAGGGGCCACTTTTTGCCGGAGGGGGAGCCGCGCCGAAGGCGTGGGGGAACCCCGCAGGGGTGCCCTTCT
TTGGGCACCAAAGAACTAGATATAGGGCGAAATGCGAAAGACTTAAAAATCAACAACTTAAAAAAGGGGG
GTACGCAACAGCTCATTGCGGCACCCCCCGCAATAGCTCATTGCGTAGGTTAAAGAAAATCTGTAATTGA
CTGCCACTTTTACGCAACGCATAATTGTTGTCGCGCTGCCGAAAAGTTGCAGCTGATTGCGCATGGTGCC
GCAACCGTGCGGCACCCCTACCGCATGGAGATAAGCATGGCCACGCAGTCCAGAGAAATCGGCATTCAAG
CCAAGAACAAGCCCGGTCACTGGGTGCAAACGGAACGCAAAGCGCATGAGGCGTGGGCCGGGCTTATTGC
GAGGAAACCCACGGCGGCAATGCTGCTGCATCACCTCGTGGCGCAGATGGGCCACCAGAACGCCGTGGTG
GTCAGCCAGAAGACACTTTCCAAGCTCATCGGACGTTCTTTGCGGACGGTCCAATACGCAGTCAAGGACT
TGGTGGCCGAGCGCTGGATCTCCGTCGTGAAGCTCAACGGCCCCGGCACCGTGTCGGCCTACGTGGTCAA
TGACCGCGTGGCGTGGGGCCAGCCCCGCGACCAGTTGCGCCTGTCGGTGTTCAGTGCCGCCGTGGTGGTT
GATCACGACGACCAGGACGAATCGCTGTTGGGGCATGGCGACCTGCGCCGCATCCCGACCCTGTATCCGG
GCGAGCAGCAACTACCGACCGGCCCCGGCGAGGAGCCGCCCAGCCAGCCCGGCATTCCGGGCATGGAACC
AGACCTGCCAGCCTTGACCGAAACGGAGGAATGGGAACGGCGCGGGCAGCAGCGCCTGCCGATGCCCGAT
GAGCCGTGTTTTCTGGA
